>Addgene plasmid #58491 | pBabe RFP1-Smad2 neo | depositor partial sequence | sequence record 90358 | Smad2
GATCAATGTCGTCCATCTTGCCATTCACTCCGCCAGTGGTGAAGAGACTTCTGGGATGGAAAAAATCAGC
CGGTGGGTCTGGAGGAGCAGGTGGTGGAGAGCAGAATGGACAGGAAGAAAAGTGGTGTGAAAAAGCAGTG
AAAAGTCTGGTGAAAAAGCTAAAGAAAACAGGACGGTTAGATGAGCTTGAGAAAGCCATCACCACTCAGA
ATTGCAATACTAAATGTGTCACCATACCAAGCACTTGCTCTGAAATTTGGGGACTGAGTACAGCAAATAC
GGTAGATCAGTGGGACACAACAGGCCTTTACAGCTTCTCTGAACAAACCAGGTCTCTTGATGGCCGTCTT
CAGGTTTCACACCGGAAAGGGTTGCCACATGTTATATATTGCCGGCTCTGGCGCTGGCCGGACCTTCACA
GTCATCATGAGCTCAAGGCAATCGAAAACTGCGAATATGCTTTTAATCTGAAAAAAGATGAAGTGTGTGT
AAATCCGTACCACTACCAGAGAGTTGAGACCCCAGTCTTGCCTCCAGTCTTAGTGCCTCGGCACACGGAG
ATTCTAACAGAACTGCCACCCCTGGATGACTACACCCACTCCATTCCAGAAAACACAAATTTCCCAGCAG
GAATTGAGCCACAGAGTAATTACATCCCAGAAACACCACCACCTGGATATATCAGTGAAGATGGAGAAAC
AAGTGACCAACAGTTGAACCAAAGTATGGACACAGGCTCTCCGGCTGAACTGTCTCCTACTACTCTCTCT
CCTGTTAATCACAGCTTGGATTTGCAGCCAGTTACTTACTCGGAACCTGCATTCTGGTGTTCAATCGCAT
ACTATGAACTAAACCAGAGGGTTGGAGAGACCTTCCATGCGTCACAGCCCTCGCTCACTGTAGACGGCTT
CACAGACCCATCAAACTCGGAGAGGTTCTGCTTAGGCTTGCTCTCCAACGTTAACCGAAATGCCACTGTA
GAAATGACAAGAAGACATATAGGAAGGGGAGTGCGCTTGTATTACATAGGTGGGGAAGTGTTTGCTGAGT
GCCTAAGTGATAGTGCAATCTTTGTGCAGAGCCCCAACTGTAACCAGAGATACGGCTGGCACCCTGCAAC
AGTGTGTAAGATCCCACCAGGCTGTAACCTGAAGATCTTCAACAACCAAGAATTTGCTGCTCTTCTGGCT
CAGTCTGTCAACCAGGGTTTTGAAGCCGTTTATCAGCTAACCCGAATGTGCACCATAAGAATGAGTTTTG
TGAAGGGCTGGGGAGCAGAATATCGGAGGCAGACAGTAACAAGTACTCCTTGCTGGATTGAACTTCATCT
GAATGGCCCTCTGCAGTGGCTGGACAAAGTATTAACTCAGATGGGATCCCCTTCAGTGCGATGCTCAAGC
ATGTCGTAAGTCGA
