>Addgene plasmid #58491 | pBabe RFP1-Smad2 neo | addgene partial sequence | sequence record 93869 | pBABE3 5'-ACCCTAACTGACACACATTCC-3'
GCTTGAGCATCGCACTGAAGGGGATCCCATCTGAGTTAATACTTTGTCCAGCCACTGCAGAGGGCCATTC
AGATGAAGTTCAATCCAGCAAGGAGTACTTGTTACTGTCTGCCTCCGATATTCTGCTCCCCAGCCCTTCA
CAAAACTCATTCTTATGGTGCACATTCGGGTTAGCTGATAAACGGCTTCAAAACCCTGGTTGACAGACTG
AGCCAGAAGAGCAGCAAATTCTTGGTTGTTGAAGATCTTCAGGTTACAGCCTGGTGGGATCTTACACACT
GTTGCAGGGTGCCAGCCGTATCTCTGGTTACAGTTGGGGCTCTGCACAAAGATTGCACTATCACTTAGGC
ACTCAGCAAACACTTCCCCACCTATGTAATACAAGCGCACTCCCCTTCCTATATGTCTTCTTGTCATTTC
TACAGTGGCATTTCGGTTAACGTTGGAGAGCAAGCCTAAGCAGAACCTCTCCGAGTTTGATGGGTCTGTG
AAGCCGTCTACAGTGAGCGAGGGCTGTGACGCATGGAAGGTCTCTCCAACCCTCTGGTTTAGTTCATAGT
ATGCGATTGAACACCAGAATGCAGGTTCCGAGTAAGTAACTGGCTGCAAATCCAAGCTGTGATTAACAGG
AGAGAGAGTAGTAGGAGACAGTTCAGCCGGAGAGCCTGTGTCCATACTTTGGTTCAACTGTTGGTCACTT
GTTTCTCCATCTTCACTGATATATCCAGGTGGTGGTGTTTCTGGGATGTAATTACTCTGTGGCTCAATTC
CTGCTGGGAAATTTGTGTTTTCTGGAATGGAGTGGGTGTAGTCATCCAGGGG
