>Addgene plasmid #58491 | pBabe RFP1-Smad2 neo | addgene partial sequence | sequence record 93871 | DsRed1-C 5'-AGCTGGACATCACCTCCCACAACG-3'
GTACGAGCGCGCCGAGGGCCGCCACTCCACCGGCGCCCTCGAGGGATCAATGTCGTCCATCTTGCCATTC
ACTCCGCCAGTGGTGAAGAGACTTCTGGGATGGAAAAAATCAGCCGGTGGGTCTGGAGGAGCAGGTGGTG
GAGAGCAGAATGGACAGGAAGAAAAGTGGTGTGAAAAAGCAGTGAAAAGTCTGGTGAAAAAGCTAAAGAA
AACAGGACGGTTAGATGAGCTTGAGAAAGCCATCACCACTCAGAATTGCAATACTAAATGTGTCACCATA
CCAAGCACTTGCTCTGAAATTTGGGGACTGAGTACAGCAAATACGGTAGATCAGTGGGACACAACAGGCC
TTTACAGCTTCTCTGAACAAACCAGGTCTCTTGATGGCCGTCTTCAGGTTTCACACCGGAAAGGGTTGCC
ACATGTTATATATTGCCGGCTCTGGCGCTGGCCGGACCTTCACAGTCATCATGAGCTCAAGGCAATCGAA
AACTGCGAATATGCTTTTAATCTGAAAAAAGATGAAGTGTGTGTAAATCCGTACCACTACCAGAGAGTTG
AGACCCCAGTCTTGCCTCCAGTCTTAGTGCCTCGGCACACGGAGATTCTAACAGAACTGCCACCCCTGGA
TGACTACACCCACTCCATTCCAGAAAACACAAATTTCCCAGCAGGAATTGAGCCACAGAGTAATTACATC
CCAGAAACACCACCACCTGGATATATCAGTGAAGATGGAGAAACAAGTGACCAACAGTTGAACCAAAGTA
TGGACACAGGCTCTCCGGCTGAACTGTCTCCTACTACTCTCTCTCCTGTTAATCACAGCTTGGATTTGCA
GCCAGTTACTTACTCGGAACCTGCATTCTGGTGTTCAATCGCATACTATGAACTAAACCAGAGGGTTGGA
GAGACCTTC
