[The description below was written by a language model from this plasmid's Addgene catalogue record.]
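Description:
pBabe RFP1-Smad2 neo is a mammalian expression plasmid built on pBabe N-terminal RFP neo, a derivative of the retroviral vector pBabe neo that was modified to place the monomeric red fluorescent protein mRFP1 upstream of the cloning site, so that inserted genes are expressed as N-terminal mRFP1 fusions. The backbone also gained an XhoI site immediately upstream of the BamHI site, and in-frame fusions require an insert with a BamHI- or XhoI-compatible 5' end. In bacteria the plasmid is maintained at high copy under ampicillin selection, and the recorded host is a recombination-deficient strain of the kind commonly chosen for constructs with repeated retroviral sequences. In mammalian cells, the neomycin resistance marker allows selection of stable populations with G418.

The payload is the mouse Smad2 coding sequence (SMAD family member 2, about 1.4 kb), amplified by PCR from a plasmid template. It was cut with BclI and SalI and ligated into the BamHI/SalI-digested, dephosphorylated backbone. Because BclI and BamHI ends are compatible but do not regenerate either site, the 5' junction is destroyed, while the 3' SalI site remains. No feature table is provided and the record does not name the promoter. In pBabe-type vectors, expression of the insert is generally driven from the retroviral long terminal repeat, and the plasmid is packaged into retrovirus for stable transduction.

The stated purpose is expression of mRFP1-tagged Smad2 in mammalian cells. Smad2 is a receptor-regulated transducer of TGF-β signalling that moves between cytoplasm and nucleus, so a red fluorescent fusion would be suited to following its localisation in live or fixed cells. The associated study concerns a TGF-β receptor-linked regulatory circuit in breast epithelial cells.
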