Addgene plasmid #58491: pBabe RFP1-Smad2 neo
Purpose: mammalian expression of mRFP1-tagged mouse Smad2
Depositing lab: Kevin Janes. Depositing organization: University of Virginia. Publication: A time- and matrix-dependent TGFBR3-JUND-KRT5 regulatory circuit in single breast epithelial cells and basal-like premalignancies. Wang CC, Bajikar SS, Jamal L, Atkins KA, Janes KA. Nat Cell Biol. 2014 Apr;16(4):345-56. doi: 10.1038/ncb2930. Epub 2014 Mar 23. PubMed 24658685.
Backbone
  Vector backbone: pBabe N-terminal RFP neo
  Backbone size w/o insert (bp): 5729
  Modifications to backbone: This construct is a variant of pBabe neo that expresses mRFP1 as an N-terminal fusion. A new XhoI site was inserted immediately upstream of the BamHI site by PCR during cloning. TO EXPRESS AN N-mRFP1 FUSION, GENES MUST HAVE A BAMHI- OR XHO1-COMPATIBLE 5' STICKY END.
  Vector type: Mammalian Expression
  Selectable markers: Neomycin (select with G418)
Growth in bacteria
  Bacterial resistance: Ampicillin, 100 μg/mL
  Growth temperature: 37°C
  Growth strain: Stbl3
  Copy number: High Copy
Gene/Insert
  Gene/Insert name: Smad2 (alt name: SMAD family member 2)
  Species: M. musculus (mouse)
  Insert size (bp): 1414
  GenBank ID: NM_010754
  Entrez Gene: Smad2 (a.k.a. 7120426M23Rik, Madh2, Madr2, Smad-2, mMad2)
  Tag / fusion protein: mRFP1 (N terminal on backbone)
  Cloning method: Restriction Enzyme; 5′ cloning site BamHI (destroyed during cloning); 3′ cloning site SalI (not destroyed)
  Sequencing primers: 5′ pBABE 5'; 3′ pBABE 3'
Terms and licenses: Academic/Nonprofit Terms; Industry Terms: Not Available to Industry
Depositor comments: pBabe RFP1_Smad2 neo was constructed by PCR cloning from plasmid templates (Open Biosystems) into the retroviral vector pBabe N-terminal RFP neo. The PCR product was gel purified, digested with BclI and SalI, and then ligated into pBabe N-terminal RFP neo, which had been digested with BamHI and SalI and then dephosphorylated.
How to cite: pBabe RFP1-Smad2 neo was a gift from Kevin Janes (Addgene plasmid # 58491 ; http://n2t.net/addgene:58491 ; RRID:Addgene_58491)
